Addgene plasmid #126239: pGWB14-LYX021
Purpose: With a Nicotiana benthamiana transcription factor in PGWB14 backbone, for Agrobacterium mediated transient or stable expression corresponding transcription factor fused with a C-terminal HA tag.
Depositing lab: Silin Zhong. Depositing organization: Chinese University of Hong Kong.
Backbone
  Vector backbone: pGWB14
  Vector type: Plant Expression
  Selectable markers: Hygromycin
Growth in bacteria
  Bacterial resistance: Kanamycin, 50 μg/mL
  Growth temperature: 37°C
  Growth strain: DH5alpha
  Copy number: Low Copy
Gene/Insert
  Gene/Insert name: Niben101Scf07050g00010.1
  Species: Nicotiana benthamiana
  Promoter: CaMV 35S
  Tag / fusion protein: HA (C terminal on insert)
  Cloning method: Gibson Cloning
Terms and licenses: Academic/Nonprofit Terms; Industry Terms: Not Available to Industry
How to cite: pGWB14-LYX021 was a gift from Silin Zhong (Addgene plasmid # 126239 ; http://n2t.net/addgene:126239 ; RRID:Addgene_126239)
