[The description below was written by a language model from this plasmid's Addgene catalogue record and pLannotate feature annotations shown in this document.]
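Description:
pGWB14-LYX021 is a plant binary expression vector built on the pGWB14 backbone, intended for Agrobacterium-mediated transient or stable expression of a Nicotiana benthamiana transcription factor. The roughly 15.9 kb plasmid is maintained at low copy through the broad-host-range IncP replication system (oriV with the trfA replication protein), which allows propagation in both E. coli and Agrobacterium. An oriT with traJ provides a mobilisation function. Bacterial selection is by kanamycin (aphA-3). The backbone also carries remnants of tetracycline resistance genes, an IS1 element and other partial annotations that are vestiges of its lineage.

Between the nopaline-type right and left T-DNA borders, the feature table shows three expression units. The main cassette places the insert, gene model Niben101Scf07050g00010.1, under the constitutive CaMV 35S promoter. The coding region is flanked by attB1 and attB2 sites, although the record lists Gibson cloning as the assembly method. It is fused at its C terminus to a 3xHA epitope tag and followed by the NOS terminator. The annotation tool matches part of the insert to a rice AP2-family protein, suggesting an AP2-like factor, though the catalogue entry does not state the family. A second unit, 35S-driven hygromycin phosphotransferase with a NOS terminator, allows selection of stably transformed plants. The table also detects a 35S-driven tomato bushy stunt virus P19 silencing suppressor with a CaMV poly(A) signal. This is not mentioned in the catalogue fields, but it would be expected to boost transient expression by limiting post-transcriptional gene silencing. The HA tag allows detection or immunoprecipitation of the expressed factor.
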