Features (pLannotate 1.2.2; 36 found; start..end, strand, type, name):
      3..89      -  CDS            traI (fragment): TRAI6_ECOLX - Experimental evidence at protein level: Swiss-Prot protein existence level 1. The initiation process of transfer DNA synthesis requires the interaction of at least three plasmid-specific components (TraH, I, and J) at the transfer origin resulting in the assembly of a specialised nucleoprotein complex - the relaxosome. Site- and strand-specific cleavage at the transfer origin is dependent on TraI and TraJ. From Escherichia coli.
    127..498     -  CDS            traJ: oriT-recognizing protein; traJ
    531..640     -  oriT           oriT: incP origin of transfer
    772..962     +  rep_origin     ori (fragment): high-copy-number ColE1/pMB1/pBR322/pUC origin of replication
   1321..1971    -  CDS            TetR: tetracycline resistance regulatory protein; tetR
   2077..2326    +  CDS            TcR (fragment): tetracycline efflux protein; tetA; confers resistance to tetracycline
   2436..2460    -  misc_feature   RB T-DNA repeat: right border repeat from nopaline C58 T-DNA
   2490..2508    +  misc_feature   MCS (fragment): pUC18/19 multiple cloning site
   2559..2904    +  promoter       CaMV 35S promoter: strong constitutive promoter from cauliflower mosaic virus
   2856..2902    +  promoter       minimal CaMV 35S promoter: minimal 35S promoter from cauliflower mosaic virus
   2914..2932    -  misc_feature   MCS (fragment): pUC18/19 multiple cloning site
   2943..3458    +  CDS            P19_TBSVC: Experimental evidence at protein level: Swiss-Prot protein existence level 1. Acts as a suppressor of RNA-mediated gene silencing, also known as post-transcriptional gene silencing (PTGS), a mechanism of plant viral defense that limits the accumulation of viral RNAs. Binds to short interfering RNAs (siRNAs) with high affinity. Acts as a molecular caliper to specifically select siRNAs based on the length of the duplex region of the RNA (By similarity). From Tomato bushy stunt virus (strain Cherry) (TBSV).
   3531..3707    +  polyA_signal   CaMV poly(A) signal: cauliflower mosaic virus polyadenylation signal
   4210..4551    +  promoter       CaMV 35S promoter: strong constitutive promoter from cauliflower mosaic virus
   4562..4586    +  protein_bind   attB1: mutant version of attB; recombination site for the Gateway® BP reaction BP Clonase™
   4811..5917    +  CDS            AP2-3 (fragment): AP23_ORYSJ - Also known as SNB From Oryza sativa subsp. japonica (Rice).
   5973..5997    -  protein_bind   attB2: mutant version of attB; recombination site for the Gateway® BP reaction BP Clonase™
   6026..6115    +  CDS            3xHA: three tandem HA epitope tags
   6149..6401    +  terminator     NOS terminator: nopaline synthase terminator and poly(A) signal
   6830..7082    -  terminator     NOS terminator: nopaline synthase terminator and poly(A) signal
   7106..7534    -  CDS            nos (fragment): DHNO_AGRT7 - Protein inferred from homology: Swiss-Prot protein existence level 3. From Agrobacterium tumefaciens (strain T37).
   7550..8575    -  CDS            HygR: aminoglycoside phosphotransferase from E. coli; aph(4)-Ia; confers resistance to hygromycin
   8585..8929    -  promoter       CaMV 35S promoter: strong constitutive promoter from cauliflower mosaic virus
   8586..8632    -  promoter       minimal CaMV 35S promoter: minimal 35S promoter from cauliflower mosaic virus
   9067..9222    +  CDS            lacZα (fragment) (sequence partly withheld): LacZα fragment of β-galactosidase; lacZ fragment
   9220..9520    +  rep_origin     M13 ori (fragment) (sequence partly withheld): M13 bacteriophage origin of replication; arrow indicates direction of (+) strand synthesis
   9521..9651    +  CDS            lacI (fragment): lac repressor; lacI; The lac repressor binds to the lac operator to inhibit transcription in E. coli. This inhibition can be relieved by adding lactose or isopropyl-β-D-thiogalactopyranoside (IPTG).
   9705..9729    -  misc_feature   LB T-DNA repeat: left border repeat from nopaline C58 T-DNA
  11186..11305   -  CDS            tetR (fragment): TETR1_ECOLX - Experimental evidence at protein level: Swiss-Prot protein existence level 1. TetR is the repressor of the tetracycline resistance element; its N-terminal region forms a helix-turn-helix structure and binds DNA. Binding of tetracycline to TetR reduces the repressor affinity for the tetracycline resistance gene (tetA) promoter operator sites. From Escherichia coli.
  11325..12473   -  CDS            trfA: trans-acting replication protein that binds to and activates oriV
  12772..13566   -  CDS            KanR: aminoglycoside phosphotransferase; aphA-3; confers resistance to kanamycin
  13758..14525   +  mobile_element IS1: prokaryotic transposable element IS1
  14534..14683   -  CDS            satA (fragment): STA_BACSU - Also known as yyaR. Experimental evidence at protein level: Swiss-Prot protein existence level 1. Involved in resistance to streptothricin, a broad-spectrum antibiotic produced by streptomycetes. Detoxifies streptothricin via acetylation of the beta amino group of the first beta-lysyl moiety of streptothricin. From Bacillus subtilis (strain 168).
  14682..14876   -  CDS            satA (fragment): STA_BACSU - Also known as yyaR. Experimental evidence at protein level: Swiss-Prot protein existence level 1. Involved in resistance to streptothricin, a broad-spectrum antibiotic produced by streptomycetes. Detoxifies streptothricin via acetylation of the beta amino group of the first beta-lysyl moiety of streptothricin. From Bacillus subtilis (strain 168).
  14879..15154   -  CDS            klaC (fragment): KLAC_ECOLX - Also known as telB. Protein predicted: Swiss-Prot protein existence level 4. Belongs to the kla operon, which is associated with cryptic tellurite resistance, and IncW plasmid fertility inhibition. From Escherichia coli.
  15218..15849   -  rep_origin     oriV: incP origin of replication
>Addgene plasmid #126239 | pGWB14-LYX021 | addgene full sequence | sequence record 246330 | Addgene NGS Result
TCGGTCTTGCCTTGCTCGTCGGTGATGTACTTCACCAGCTCCGCGAAGTCGCTCTTCTTGATGGAGCGCA
TGGGGACGTGCTTGGCAATCACGCGCACCCCCCGGCCGTTTTAGCGGCTAAAAAAGTCATGGCTCTGCCC
TCGGGCGGACCACGCCCATCATGACCTTGCCAAGCTCGTCCTGCTTCTCTTCGATCTTCGCCAGCAGGGC
GAGGATCGTGGCATCACCGAACCGCGCCGTGCGCGGGTCGTCGGTGAGCCAGAGTTTCAGCAGGCCGCCC
AGGCGGCCCAGGTCGCCATTGATGCGGGCCAGCTCGCGGACGTGCTCATAGTCCACGACGCCCGTGATTT
TGTAGCCCTGGCCGACGGCCAGCAGGTAGGCCGACAGGCTCATGCCGGCCGCCGCCGCCTTTTCCTCAAT
CGCTCTTCGTTCGTCTGGAAGGCAGTACACCTTGATAGGTGGGCTGCCCTTCCTGGTTGGCTTGGTTTCA
TCAGCCATCCGCTTGCCCTCATCTGTTACGCCGGCGGTAGCCGGCCAGCCTCGCAGAGCAGGATTCCCGT
TGAGCACCGCCAGGTGCGAATAAGGGACAGTGAAGAAGGAACACCCGCTCGCGGGTGGGCCTACTTCACC
TATCCTGCCCGGCTGACGCCGTTGGATACACCAAGGAAAGTCTACACGAACCCTTTGGCAAAATCCTGTA
TATCGTGCGAAAAAGGATGGATATACCGAAAAAATCGCTATAATGACCCCGAAGCAGGGTTATGCAGCGG
AAAAGCGCCACGCTTCCCGAAGGGAGAAAGGCGGACAGGTATCCGGTAAGCGGCAGGGTCGGAACAGGAG
AGCGCACGAGGGAGCTTCCAGGGGGAAACGCCTGGTATCTTTATAGTCCTGTCGGGTTTCGCCACCTCTG
ACTTGAGCGTCGATTTTTGTGATGCTCGTCAGGGGGGCGGAGCCTATGGAAAAACGCCAGCAACGCGGCC
TTTTTACGGTTCCTGGCCTTTTGCTGGCCTTTTGCTCACATGTTCTTTCCTGCGTTATCCCCTGATTCTG
TGGATAACCGTATTACCGCCTTTGAGTGAGCTGATACCGCTCGCCGCAGCCGAACGACCGAGCGCAGCGA
GTCAGTGAGCGAGGAAGCGGAAGAGCGCCAGAAGGCCGCCAGAGAGGCCGAGCGCGGCCGTGAGGCTTGG
ACGCTAGGGCAGGGCATGAAAAAGCCCGTAGCGGGCTGCTACGGGCGTCTGACGCGGTGGAAAGGGGGAG
GGGATGTTGTCTACATGGCTCTGCTGTAGTGAGTGGGTTGCGCTCCGGCAGCGGTCCTGATCAATCGTCA
CCCTTTCTCGGTCCTTCAACGTTCCTGACAACGAGCCTCCTTTTCGCCAATCCATCGACAATCACCGCGA
GTCCCTGCTCGAACGCTGCGTCCGGACCGGCTTCGTCGAAGGCGTCTATCGCGGCCCGCAACAGCGGCGA
GAGCGGAGCCTGTTCAACGGTGCCGCCGCGCTCGCCGGCATCGCTGTCGCCGGCCTGCTCCTCAAGCACG
GCCCCAACAGTGAAGTAGCTGATTGTCATCAGCGCATTGACGGCGTCCCCGGCCGAAAAACCCGCCTCGC
AGAGGAAGCGAAGCTGCGCGTCGGCCGTTTCCATCTGCGGTGCGCCCGGTCGCGTGCCGGCATGGATGCG
CGCGCCATCGCGGTAGGCGAGCAGCGCCTGCCTGAAGCTGCGGGCATTCCCGATCAGAAATGAGCGCCAG
TCGTCGTCGGCTCTCGGCACCGAATGCGTATGATTCTCCGCCAGCATGGCTTCGGCCAGTGCGTCGAGCA
GCGCCCGCTTGTTCCTGAAGTGCCAGTAAAGCGCCGGCTGCTGAACCCCCAACCGTTCCGCCAGTTTGCG
TGTCGTCAGACCGTCTACGCCGACCTCGTTCAACAGGTCCAGGGCGGCACGGATCACTGTATTCGGCTGC
AACTTTGTCATGCTTGACACTTTATCACTGATAAACATAATATGTCCACCAACTTATCAGTGATAAAGAA
TCCGCGCGTTCAATCGGACCAGCGGAGGCTGGTCCGGAGGCCAGACGTGAAACCCAACATACCCCTGATC
GTAATTCTGAGCACTGTCGCGCTCGACGCTGTCGGCATCGGCCTGATTATGCCGGTGCTGCCGGGCCTCC
TGCGCGATCTGGTTCACTCGAACGACGTCACCGCCCACTATGGCATTCTGCTGGCGCTGTATGCGTTGGT
GCAATTTGCCTGCGCACCTGTGCTGGGCGCGCTGTCGGATCGTTTCGGGCGGCGGCCAATCTTGCTCGTC
TCGCTGGCCGGCGCCAGATCTGGGGAACCCTGTGGTTGGCATGCACATACAAATGGACGAACGGATAAAC
CTTTTCACGCCCTTTTAAATATCCGATTATTCTAATAAACGCTCTTTTCTCTTAGGTTTACCCGCCAATA
TATCCTGTCAAACACTGATAGTTTAAACGTTGCGATTAAGAATTCGAGCTCGGTACCCCCCTACTCCAAA
AATGTCAAAGATACAGTCTCAGAAGACCAAAGGGCTATTGAGACTTTTCAACAAAGGGTAATTTCGGGAA
ACCTCCTCGGATTCCATTGCCCAGCTATCTGTCACTTCATCGAAAGGACAGTAGAAAAGGAAGGTGGCTC
CTACAAATGCCATCATTGCGATAAAGGAAAGGCTATCATTCAAGATGCCTCTGCCGACAGTGGTCCCAAA
GATGGACCCCCACCCACGAGGAGCATCGTGGAAAAAGAAGACGTTCCAACCACGTCTTCAAAGCAAGTGG
ATTGATGTGACATCTCCACTGACGTAAGGGATGACGCACAATCCCACTATCCTTCGCAAGACCCTTCCTC
TATATAAGGAAGTTCATTTCATTTGGAGAGGACAGCCCAAGCTTCGACTCTAGAGGATCCCCTTAAATCG
ATATGGAACGAGCTATACAAGGAAACGACGCTAGGGAACAAGCTAACAGTGAACGTTGGGATGGAGGATC
AGGAGGTACCACTTCTCCCTTCAAACTTCCTGACGAAAGTCCGAGTTGGACTGAGTGGCGGCTACATAAC
GATGAGACGAATTCGAATCAAGATAATCCCCTTGGTTTCAAGGAAAGCTGGGGTTTCGGGAAAGTTGTAT
TTAAGAGATATCTCAGATACGACAGGACGGAAGCTTCACTGCACAGAGTCCTTGGATCTTGGACGGGAGA
TTCGGTTAACTATGCAGCATCTCGATTTTTCGGTTTCGACCAGATCGGATGTACCTATAGTATTCGGTTT
CGAGGAGTTAGTATCACCGTTTCTGGAGGGTCTCGAACTCTTCAGCATCTCTGTGAGATGGCAATTCGGT
CTAAGCAAGAACTGCTACAGCTTGCCCCAATCGAAGTGGAAAGTAATGTATCAAGAGGATGCCCTGAAGG
TACTCAAACCTTCGAAAAAGAAAGCGAGTAAGTCGAGGGCGAGCTCGAATTCGGTACGCTGAAATCACCA
GTCTCTCTCTACAAATCTATCTCTCTCTATTTTCTCCATAAATAATGTGTGAGTAGTTTCCCGATAAGGG
AAATTAGGGTTCTTATAGGGTTTCGCTCATGTGTTGAGCATATAAGAAACCCTTAGTATGTATTTGTATT
TGTAAAATACTTCTATCAATAAAATTTCTAATTCCTAAAACCAAAATCCAGTACTAAAATCCAGATCTCC
CTGCAGGTCCCCAGATTAGCCTTTTCAATTTCAGAAAGAATGCTAACCCACAGATGGTTAGAGAGGCTTA
CGCAGCAGGTCTCATCAAGACGATCTACCCGAGCAATAATCTCCAGGAAATCAAATACCTTCCCAAGAAG
GTTAAAGATGCAGTCAAAAGATTCAGGACTAACTGCATCAAGAACACAGAGAAAGATATATTTCTCAAGA
TCAGAAGTACTATTCCAGTATGGACGATTCAAGGCTTGCTTCACAAACCAAGGCAAGTAATAGAGATTGG
AGTCTCTAAAAAGGTAGTTCCCACTGAATCAAAGGCCATGGAGTCAAAGATTCAAATAGAGGACCTAACA
GAACTCGCCGTAAAGACTGGCGAACAGTTCATACAGAGTCTCTTACGACTCAATGACAAGAAGAAAATCT
TCGTCAACATGGTGGAGCACGACACACTTGTCTACTCCAAAAATATCAAAGATACAGTCTCAGAAGACCA
AAGGGCAATTGAGACTTTTCAACAAAGGGTAATATCCGGAAACCTCCTCGGATTCCATTGCCCAGCTATC
TGTCACTTTATTGTGAAGATAGTGGAAAAGGAAGGTGGCTCCTACAAATGCCATCATTGCGATAAAGGAA
AGGCCATCGTTGAAGATGCCTCTGCCGACAGTGGTCCCAAAGATGGACCCCCACCCACGAGGAGCATCGT
GGAAAAAGAAGACGTTCCAACCACGTCTTCAAAGCAAGTGGATTGATGTGATATCTCCACTGACGTAAGG
GATGACGCACAATCCCACTATCCTTCGCAAGACCCTTCCTCTATATAAGGAAGTTCATTTCATTTGGAGA
GAACACGGGGGACAAGTTTGTACAAAAAAGCAGGCTCCACCACTAGTATGTTTGACCTCAATCTTGGTTT
TGAAGAATTTGCCATGGACGATGAGACTGTTCACATTTCATATGATACGACGACATCGGAAAAGCTACGG
GAACTACAAATGGAGAATTCTGGAACATCGAATTCATCCATTGTGAATGTTGAAACTTCCAGTACTGCCG
GCGATGATGAGTTTTTTTCGTGTTCCGATGATCGTCGCCGTAATGATGGATACGCATTTGATATTCTGAA
AGGAAATGAATACGAGGAGAATGAGTTTGTGACTAAGGAGTTATTTCCGTTGACAGGCGGAGAGGCGGCG
GCGGAGTTGTTGTCGCCGCAGCAGCGATTGGATCTCTCGGCTAATTACGGTGGTACGGCGGAGCAGAGGA
TCGTTGTTGTTCCACAGCAGAGACAACAAGCGAAGAAGAGTAGAAGAGGACCGAGGTCGAAAAGTTCTCA
ATACCGTGGGGTGACATTCTATCGCCGCACTGGTCGATGGGAATCTCACATCTGGGATTGCGGTAAACAG
GTTTACTTGGGCGGCTTTGACACTGCCCATGCTGCTGCAAGGGCATATGATCGTGCTGCGATTAAATTTA
GAGGACTTGATGCAGATATCAATTTCAATGTCACTGATTATCACGATGATCTAAAGCAGATGTCGAATTT
TACAAAGGAAGAGTTTGTACACATACTTAGACGTCAGAGCACTGGTTTCTCTAGAGGAAGTTCGAAATAC
AGGGGAGTTACACTGCACAAATGTGGACGATGGGAAGCTAGGATGGGGCAGTTTCTTGGAAAGAAGTATA
TCTATCTTGGACTGTTTGACAGTGAGATAGAAGCTGCAAGGGCATATGACAAGGCTGCTATAAAATGCAG
TGGCAAAGAGGCAGTCACCAGTTTTGAGCTAAGCACTTATGAAGGGGAATTAAGTCCCGAGGATAACGGA
GGTCCAAGCCATAATCTAGATCTGAACTTGGGAATAGCCTCCTCTTCACTAGCTGATGAACAGCATGGCA
ACAACACCTGCCAAAAGCACTCTCCTTCTACCACAATGGGAAGTAAACTGCCTCATCGCCCGCAACTGCT
GACTGATCGCCCTCTGCTCTGGAATGGAGTGAACACCAGTGTCTTTCCCACATTTAAGGAAACAGCAATA
GGGAAGGGTATGGAAGTTGATTCTTCACCAAATTGGACGCGGCAAGATCAACATCCTTATGGTGGGAGTC
CTTCAGTGCCACTCTTCTCTACTGCAGCATCATCAGGATTCGCTAATTCAACCTCAGCCGCTGCTCATGA
ACACCACTTCTCTACTGTACCATTACCTTATCATCATTCACCATCACTTGCCAATATGAACTTTGCACAT
TATTACTGCAGGAGCCCCGGGGACCCAGCTTTCTTGTACAAAGTGGTTGATAACAGCGGGTTAATTAACA
TCTTTTACCCATACGATGTTCCTGACTATGCGGGCTATCCCTATGACGTCCCGGACTATGCAGGATCCTA
TCCATATGACGTTCCAGATTACGCTGCTCAGTGCAGCGCTTAGAGCTCGAATTTCCCCGATCGTTCAAAC
ATTTGGCAATAAAGTTTCTTAAGATTGAATCCTGTTGCCGGTCTTGCGATGATTATCATATAATTTCTGT
TGAATTACGTTAAGCATGTAATAATTAACATGTAATGCATGACGTTATTTATGAGATGGGTTTTTATGAT
TAGAGTCCCGCAATTATACATTTAATACGCGATAGAAAACAAAATATAGCGCGCAAACTAGGATAAATTA
TCGCGCGCGGTGTCATCTATGTTACTAGATCGGGAATTAGCTTCATCAACGCAAGACATGCGCACGACCG
TCTGACAGGAGAGGAATTTCCGACGAGCACAGAAAGGACTTGCTCTTGGACGTAGGCCTATTTCTCAGGC
ACATGTATCAAGTGTTCGGACGTGGGTTTTCGATGGTGTATCAGCCGCCGCCAACTGGGAGATGAGGAGG
CTTTCTTGGGGGGCAGTCAGCAGTTCATTTCACAAGACAGAGGAACTTGTAAGGAGATGCACTGATTTAT
CTTGGCGCAAACCAGCAGGACGAATTAGTGGGAATAGCCCGCGAATATCTAAGTTATGCCTGTCGGCATG
AGCAGAAACTTCCAATTCGAAACAGTTTGGAGAGGTTGTTTTTGGGCATACCTTTTGTTAGTCAGCCTCT
CGATTGCTCATCGTCATTACACAGTACCGAAGTTTGATCGATCTAGTAACATAGATGACACCGCGCGCGA
TAATTTATCCTAGTTTGCGCGCTATATTTTGTTTTCTATCGCGTATTAAATGTATAATTGCGGGACTCTA
ATCATAAAAACCCATCTCATAAATAACGTCATGCATTACATGTTAATTATTACATGCTTAACGTAATTCA
ACAGAAATTATATGATAATCATCGCAAGACCGGCAACAGGATTCAATCTTAAGAAACTTTATTGCCAAAT
GTTTGAACGATCTGCTTCGACGCACTCCTTCTTTACTCCACCATCTCGTCCTTATTGAAAACGTGGGTAG
CACCAAAACGAATCAAGTCGCTGGAACTGAAGTTACCAATCACGCTGGATGATTTGCCAGTTGGATTAAT
CTTGCCTTTCCCCGCATGAATAATATTGATGAATGCATGCGTGAGGGGTATTTCGATTTTGGCAATAGCT
GCAATTGCCGCGACATCCTCCAACGAGCATAATTCTTCAGAAAAATAGCGATGTTCCATGTTGTCAGGGC
ATGCATGATGCACGTTATGAGGTGACGGTGCTAGGCAGTATTCCCTCAAAGTTTCATAGTCAGTATCATA
TTCATCATTGCATTCCTGCAAGAGAGAATTGAGACGCAATCCACACGCTGCGGCAACCTTCCGGCGTTCG
TGGTCTATTTGCTCTTGGACGTTGCAAACGTAAGTGTTGGATCCCGGTCGGCATCTACTCTATTCCTTTG
CCCTCGGACGAGTGCTGGGGCGTCGGTTTCCACTATCGGCGAGTACTTCTACACAGCCATCGGTCCAGAC
GGCCGCGCTTCTGCGGGCGATTTGTGTACGCCCGACAGTCCCGGCTCCGGATCGGACGATTGCGTCGCAT
CGACCCTGCGCCCAAGCTGCATCATCGAAATTGCCGTCAACCAAGCTCTGATAGAGTTGGTCAAGACCAA
TGCGGAGCATATACGCCCGGAGCCGCGGCGATCCTGCAAGCTCCGGATGCCTCCGCTCGAAGTAGCGCGT
CTGCTGCTCCATACAAGCCAACCACGGCCTCCAGAAGAAGATGTTGGCGACCTCGTATTGGGAATCCCCG
AACATCGCCTCGCTCCAGTCAATGACCGCTGTTATGCGGCCATTGTCCGTCAGGACATTGTTGGAGCCGA
AATCCGCGTGCACGAGGTGCCGGACTTCGGGGCAGTCCTCGGCCCAAAGCATCAGCTCATCGAGAGCCTG
CGCGACGGACGCACTGACGGTGTCGTCCATCACAGTTTGCCAGTGATACACATGGGGATCAGCAATCGCG
CATATGAAATCACGCCATGTAGTGTATTGACCGATTCCTTGCGGTCCGAATGGGCCGAACCCGCTCGTCT
GGCTAAGATCGGCCGCAGCGATCGCATCCATGGCCTCCGCGACCGGCTGCAGAACAGCGGGCAGTTCGGT
TTCAGGCAGGTCTTGCAACGTGACACCCTGTGCACGGCGGGAGATGCAATAGGTCAGGCTCTCGCTGAAT
TCCCCAATGTCAAGCACTTCCGGAATCGGGAGCGCGGCCGATGCAAAGTGCCGATAAACATAACGATCTT
TGTAGAAACCATCGGCGCAGCTATTTACCCGCAGGACATATCCACGCCCTCCTACATCGAAGCTGAAAGC
ACGAGATTCTTCGCCCTCCGAGAGCTGCATCAGGTCGGAGACGCTGTCGAACTTTTCGATCAGAAACTTC
TCGACAGACGTCGCGGTGAGTTCAGGCTTTTTCATATCGGGGTCGTCCTCTCCAAATGAAATGAACTTCC
TTATATAGAGGAAGGGTCTTGCGAAGGATAGTGGGATTGTGCGTCATCCCTTACGTCAGTGGAGATATCA
CATCAATCCACTTGCTTTGAAGACGTGGTTGGAACGTCTTCTTTTTCCACGATGCTCCTCGTGGGTGGGG
GTCCATCTTTGGGACCACTGTCGGCAGAGGCATCTTGAACGATAGCCTTTCCTTTATCGCAATGATGGCA
TTTGTAGGTGCCACCTTCCTTTTCTACTGTCCTTTTGATGAAGTGACAGATAGCTGGGCAATGGAATCCG
AGGAGGTTTCCCGATATTACCCTTTGTTGAAAAGTCTCAATAGCCCTTTGGTCTTCTGAGACTGTATCTT
TGATATTCTTGGAGTAGACGAGAGTGTCGTGCTCCACCATGTTGACGGATCTCTAGGACGCGTCGACGCG
TCGACGCGTCGACGCGTCGACGCGTCCTAGAAGCTAATTCACTGGCCGTCGTTTTACAACGTCGTGACTG
GGAAAACCCTGGCGTTACCCAACTTAATCGCCTTGCAGCACATCCCCCTTTCGCCAGCTGGCGTAATAGC
GAAGAGGCCCGCACCGATCGCCCTTCCCAACAGTTGCGCAGCCTGAATG
[44 nt withheld, positions 9220-9263]
C
[141 nt withheld, positions 9265-9405]
CCTTTGACGTTGGAGTCCACGTTCTTT
[37 nt withheld, positions 9433-9469]
ACCCTATCTCGGGCTATTCTTTTGATTTATAAGGGATTTTGCCGATTTCGGAACCACCATCAAACAGGAT
TTTCGCCTGCTGGGGCAAACCAGCGTGGACCGCTTGCTGCAACTCTCTCAGGGCCAGGCGGTGAAGGGCA
ATCAGCTGTTGCCCGTCTCACTGGTGAAAAGAAAAACCACCCCAGTACATTAAAAACGTCCGCAATGTGT
TATTAAGTTGTCTAAGCGTCAATTTGTTTACACCACAATATATCCTGCCACCAGCCAGCCAACAGCTCCC
CGACCGGCAGCTCGGCACAAAATCACCACTCGATACAGGCAGCCCATCAGTCCGGGACGGCGTCAGCGGG
AGAGCCGTTGTAAGGCGGCAGACTTTGCTCATGTTACCGATGCTATTCGGAAGAACGGCAACTAAGCTGC
CGGGTTTGAAACACGGATGATCTCGCGGAGGGTAGCATGTTGATTGTAACGATGACAGAGCGTTGCTGCC
TGTGATCAAATATCATCTCCCTCGCAGAGATCCGAATTATCAGCCTTCTTATTCATTTCTCGCTTAACCG
TGACAGGCTGTCGATCTTGAGAACTATGCCGACATAATAGGAAATCGCTGGATAAAGCCGCTGAGGAAGC
TGAGTGGCGCTATTTCTTTAGAAGTGAACGTTGACGATATCAACTCCCCTATCCATTGCTCACCGAATGG
TACAGGTCGGGGACCCGAAGTTCCGACTGTCGGCCTGATGCATCCCCGGCTGATCGACCCCAGATCTGGG
GCTGAGAAAGCCCAGTAAGGAAACAACTGTAGGTTCGAGTCGCGAGATCCCCCGGAACCAAAGGAAGTAG
GTTAAACCCGCTCCGATCAGGCCGAGCCACGCCAGGCCGAGAACATTGGTTCCTGTAGGCATCGGGATTG
GCGGATCAAACACTAAAGCTACTGGAACGAGCAGAAGTCCTCCGGCCGCCAGTTGCCAGGCGGTAAAGGT
GAGCAGAGGCACGGGAGGTTGCCACTTGCGGGTCAGCACGGTTCCGAACGCCATGGAAACCGCCCCCGCC
AGGCCCGCTGCGACGCCGACAGGATCTAGCGCTGCGTTTGGTGTCAACACCAACAGCGCCACGCCCGCAG
TTCCGCAAATAGCCCCCAGGACCGCCATCAATCGTATCGGGCTACCTAGCAGAGCGGCAGAGATGAACAC
GACCATCAGCGGCTGCACAGCGCCTACCGTCGCCGCGACCCCGCCCGGCAGGCGGTAGACCGAAATAAAC
AACAAGCTCCAGAATAGCGAAATATTAAGTGCGCCGAGGATGAAGATGCGCATCCACCAGATTCCCGTTG
GAATCTGTCGGACGATCATCACGAGCAATAAACCCGCCGGCAACGCCCGCAGCAGCATACCGGCGACCCC
TCGGCCTCGCTGTTCGGGCTCCACGAAAACGCCGGACAGATGCGCCTTGTGAGCGTCCTTGGGGCCGTCC
TCCTGTTTGAAGACCGACAGCCCAATGATCTCGCCGTCGATGTAGGCGCCGAATGCCACGGCATCTCGCA
ACCGTTCAGCGAACGCCTCCATGGGCTTTTTCTCCTCGTGCTCGTAAACGGACCCGAACATCTCTGGAGC
TTTCTTCAGGGCCGACAATCGGATCTCGCGGAAATCCTGCACGTCGGCCGCTCCAAGCCGTCGAATCTGA
GCCTTAATCACAATTGTCAATTTTAATCCTCTGTTTATCGGCAGTTCGTAGAGCGCGCCGTGCGTCCCGA
GCGATACTGAGCGAAGCAAGTGCGTCGAGCAGTGCCCGCTTGTTCCTGAAATGCCAGTAAAGCGCTGGCT
GCTGAACCCCCAGCCGGAACTGACCCCACAAGGCCCTAGCGTTTGCAATGCACCAGGTCATCATTGACCC
AGGCGTGTTCCACCAGGCCGCTGCCTCGCAACTCTTCGCAGGCTTCGCCGACCTGCTCGCGCCACTTCTT
CACGCGGGTGGAATCCGATCCGCACATGAGGCGGAAGGTTTCCAGCTTGAGCGGGTACGGCTCCCGGTGC
GAGCTGAAATAGTCGAACATCCGTCGGGCCGTCGGCGACAGCTTGCGGTACTTCTCCCATATGAATTTCG
TGTAGTGGTCGCCAGCAAACAGCACGACGATTTCCTCGTCGATCAGGACCTGGCAACGGGACGTTTTCTT
GCCACGGTCCAGGACGCGGAAGCGGTGCAGCAGCGACACCGATTCCAGGTGCCCAACGCGGTCGGACGTG
AAGCCCATCGCCGTCGCCTGTAGGCGCGACAGGCATTCCTCGGCCTTCGTGTAATACCGGCCATTGATCG
ACCAGCCCAGGTCCTGGCAAAGCTCGTAGAACGTGAAGGTGATCGGCTCGCCGATAGGGGTGCGCTTCGC
GTACTCCAACACCTGCTGCCACACCAGTTCGTCATCGTCGGCCCGCAGCTCGACGCCGGTGTAGGTGATC
TTCACGTCCTTGTTGACGTGGAAAATGACCTTGTTTTGCAGCGCCTCGCGCGGGATTTTCTTGTTGCGCG
TGGTGAACAGGGCAGAGCGGGCCGTGTCGTTTGGCATCGCTCGCATCGTGTCCGGCCACGGCGCAATATC
GAACAAGGAAAGCTGCATTTCCTTGATCTGCTGCTTCGTGTGTTTCAGCAACGCGGCCTGCTTGGCCTCG
CTGACCTGTTTTGCCAGGTCCTCGCCGGCGGTTTTTCGCTTCTTGGTCGTCATAGTTCCTCGCGTGTCGA
TGGTCATCGACTTCGCCAAACCTGCCGCCTCCTGTTCGAGACGACGCGAACGCTCCACGGCGGCCGATGG
CGCGGGCAGGGCAGGGGGAGCCAGTTGCACGCTGTCGCGCTCGATCTTGGCCGTAGCTTGCTGGACCATC
GAGCCGACGGACTGGAAGGTTTCGCGGGGCGCACGCATGACGGTGCGGCTTGCGATGGTTTCGGCATCCT
CGGCGGAAAACCCCGCGTCGATCAGTTCTTGCCTGTATGCCTTCCGGTCAAACGTCCGATTCATTCACCC
TCCTTGCGGGATTGCCCCGACTCACGCCGGGGCAATGTGCCCTTATTCCTGATTTGACCCGCCTGGTGCC
TTGGTGTCCAGATAATCCACCTTATCGGCAATGAAGTCGGTCCCGTAGACCGTCTGGCCGTCCTTCTCGT
ACTTGGTATTCCGAATCTTGCCCTGCACGAATACCAGCGACCCCTTGCCCAAATACTTGCCGTGGGCCTC
GGCCTGAGAGCCAAAACACTTGATGCGGAAGAAGTCGGTGCGCTCCTGCTTGTCGCCGGCATCGTTGCGC
CACATCTAGGTACTAAAACAATTCATCCAGTAAAATATAATATTTTATTTTCTCCCAATCAGGCTTGATC
CCCAGTAAGTCAAAAAATAGCTCGACATACTGTTCTTCCCCGATATCCTCCCTGATCGACCGGACGCAGA
AGGCAATGTCATACCACTTGTCCGCCCTGCCGCTTCTCCCAAGATCAATAAAGCCACTTACTTTGCCATC
TTTCACAAAGATGTTGCTGTCTCCCAGGTCGCCGTGGGAAAAGACAAGTTCCTCTTCGGGCTTTTCCGTC
TTTAAAAAATCATACAGCTCGCGCGGATCTTTAAATGGAGTGTCTTCTTCCCAGTTTTCGCAATCCACAT
CGGCCAGATCGTTATTCAGTAAGTAATCCAATTCGGCTAAGCGGCTGTCTAAGCTATTCGTATAGGGACA
ATCCGATATGTCGATGGAGTGAAAGAGCCTGATGCACTCCGCATACAGCTCGATAATCTTTTCAGGGCTT
TGTTCATCTTCATACTCTTCCGAGCAAAGGACGCCATCGGCCTCACTCATGAGCAGATTGCTCCAGCCAT
CATGCCGTTCAAAGTGCAGGACCTTTGGAACAGGCAGCTTTCCTTCCAGCCATAGCATCATGTCCTTTTC
CCGTTCCACATCATAGGTGGTCCCTTTATACCGGCTGTCCGTCATTTTTAAATATAGGTTTTCATTTTCT
CCCACCAGCTTATATACCTTAGCAGGAGACATTCCTTCCGTATCTTTTACGCAGCGGTATTTTTCGATCA
GTTTTTTCAATTCCGGTGATATTCTCATTTTAGCCATTTATTATTTCCTTCCTCTTTTCTACAGTATTTA
AAGATACCCCAAGAAGCTAATTATAACAAGACGAACTCCAATTCACTGTTCCTTGCATTCTAAAACCTTA
AATACCAGAAAACAGCTTTTTCAAAGTTGTTTTCAAAGTTGGCGTATAACATAGTATCGACGGAGCCGAT
TTTGAAACCACAATTATGGGTGATGCTGCCAACTTACTGATTTAGTGTATGATGGTGTTTTTGAGGTGCT
CCAGTGGCTTCTGTTTCTATCAGCTGTCCCTCCTGTTCAGCTACTGACGGGGTGGTGCGTAACGGCAAAA
GCACCGCCGGACATCAGCGCTATCTCTGCTCTCACTGCCGTAAAACATGGCAACTGCAGTTCACTTACAC
CGCTTCTCAACCCGGTACGCACCAGAAAATCATTGATATGGCCATGAATGGCGTTGGATGCCGGGCAACA
GCCCGCATTATGGGCGTTGGCCTCAACACGATTTTACGTCACTTAAAAAACTCAGGCCGCAGTCGGTAAC
CTCGCGCATACAGCCGGGCAGTGACGTCATCGTCTGCGCGGAAATGGACGAACAGTGGGGCTATGTCGGG
GCTAAATCGCGCCAGCGCTGGCTGTTTTACGCGTATGACAGTCTCCGGAAGACGGTTGTTGCGCACGTAT
TCGGTGAACGCACTATGGCGACGCTGGGGCGTCTTATGAGCCTGCTGTCACCCTTTGACGTGGTGATATG
GATGACGGATGGCTGGCCGCTGTATGAATCCCGCCTGAAGGGAAAGCTGCACGTAATCAGCAAGCGATAT
ACGCAGCGAATTGAGCGGCATAACCTGAATCTGAGGCAGCACCTGGCACGGCTGGGACGGAAGTCGCTGT
CGTTCTCAAAATCGGTGGAGCTGCATGACAAAGTCATCGGGCATTATCTGAACATAAAACACTATCAATA
AGTTGGAGTCATTACCCAATTATGATAGAATTTACAAGCTATAAGGTTATTGTCCTGGGTTTCAAGCATT
AGTCCATGCAAGTTTTTATGCTTTGCCCATTCTATAGATATATTGATAAGCGCGCTGCCTATGCCTTGCC
CCCTGAAATCCTTACATACGGCGATATCTTCTATATAAAAGATATATTATCTTATCAGTATTGTCAATAT
ATTCAAGGCAATCTGCCTCCTCATCCTCTTCATCCTCTTCGTCTTGGTAGCTTTTTAAATATGGCGCTTC
ATAGAGTAATTCTGTAAAGGTCCAATTCTCGTTTTCATACCTCGGTATAATCTTACCTATCACCTCAAAT
GGTTCGCTGGGTTTATCGCACCCCCGAACACGAGCACGGCACCCGCGACCACTATGCCAAGAATGCCCAA
GGTAAAAATTGCCGGCCCCGCCATGAAGTCCGTGAATGCCCCGACGGCCGAAGTGAAGGGCAGGCCGCCA
CCCAGGCCGCCGCCCTCACTGCCCGGCACCTGGTCGCTGAATGTCGATGCCAGCACCTGCGGCACGTCAA
TGCTTCCGGGCGTCGCGCTCGGGCTGATCGCCCATCCCGTTACTGCCCCGATCCCGGCAATGGCAAGGAC
TGCCAGCGCTGCCATTTTTGGGGTGAGGCCGTTCGCGGCCGAGGGGCGCAGCCCCTGGGGGGATGGGAGG
CCCGCGTTAGCGGGCCGGGAGGGTTCGAGAAGGGGGGGCACCCCCCTTCGGCGTGCGCGGTCACGCGCAC
AGGGCGCAGCCCTGGTTAAAAACAAGGTTTATAAATATTGGTTTAAAAGCAGGTTAAAAGACAGGTTAGC
GGTGGCCGAAAAACGGGCGGAAACCCTTGCAAATGCTGGATTTTCTGCCTGTGGACAGCCCCTCAAATGT
CAATAGGTGCGCCCCTCATCTGTCAGCACTCTGCCCCTCAAGTGTCAAGGATCGCGCCCCTCATCTGTCA
GTAGTCGCGCCCCTCAAGTGTCAATACCGCAGGGCACTTATCCCCAGGCTTGTCCACATCATCTGTGGGA
AACTCGCGTAAAATCAGGCGTTTTCGCCGATTTGCGAGGCTGGCCAGCTCCACGTCGCCGGCCGAAATCG
AGCCTGCCCCTCATCTGTCAACGCCGCGCCGGGTGAGTCGGCCCCTCAAGTGTCAACGTCCGCCCCTCAT
CTGTCAGTGAGGGCCAAGTTTTCCGCGAGGTATCCACAACGCCGGCGGCCGCGGTGTCTCGCACACGGCT
TCGACGGCGTTTCTGGCGCGTTTGCAGGGCCATAGACGGCCGCCAGCCCAGCGGCGAGGGCAACCAGCCC
GGTGAGCGTCGGAAAGGCGC
